>Addgene plasmid #153920 | pGBW-m4252972 | addgene full sequence | sequence record 300486 | Ginkgo NGS Result
GTCGTGACGTCACCCGTTCTGTTGGCTTATAATGCAGGGTGGGGCCACCAGCCGGTAGGTGTGCGGTAGG
CTTTTCTCCGTCGCAGGACGCAGGGTTCGGGCCTAGGGTAGGCTCTCCTGAATCGACAGGCGCCGGACCT
CTGGTGAGGGGAGGGATAAGTGAGGCGTCAGTTTCTTTGGTCGGTTTTATGTACCTATCTTCTTAAGTAG
CTGAAGCTCCGGTTTTGAACTATGCGCTCGGGGTTGGCGAGTGTGTTTTGTGAAGTTTTTTAGGCACCTT
TTGAAATGTAATCATTTGGGTCAATATGTAATTTTCAGTGTTAGACTTGTAAATTGTCCGCTAAATTCTG
GCCGTTTTTGGCTTTTTTGTTAGACAACATGACCGAGTACAAGCCCACGGTGCGCCTCGCCACCCGCGAC
GACGTCCCCAGGGCCGTACGCACCCTCGCCGCCGCGTTCGCCGACTACCCCGCCACGCGCCACACCGTCG
ATCCGGACCGCCACATCGAGCGGGTCACCGAGCTGCAAGAACTCTTCCTCACGCGCGTCGGGCTCGACAT
CGGCAAGGTGTGGGTCGCGGACGACGGCGCCGCGGTGGCGGTCTGGACCACGCCGGAGAGCGTCGAAGCG
GGGGCGGTGTTCGCCGAGATCGGCCCGCGCATGGCCGAGTTGAGCGGTTCCCGGCTGGCCGCGCAGCAAC
AGATGGAGGGCCTCCTGGCGCCGCACCGGCCCAAGGAGCCCGCGTGGTTCCTGGCCACCGTCGGCGTCTC
GCCCGACCACCAGGGCAAGGGTCTGGGCAGCGCCGTCGTGCTCCCCGGAGTGGAGGCCGCCGAGCGCGCC
GGGGTGCCCGCCTTCCTGGAGACCTCCGCGCCCCGCAACCTCCCCTTCTACGAGCGGCTCGGCTTCACCG
TCACCGCCGACGTCGAGGTGCCCGAAGGACCGCGCACCTGGTGCATGACCCGCAAGCCCGGTGCCTAGGC
TAGTATGTAAGCCTAGTCTTAGATAATAAAATCGCTATCCATCGAAGATGGATGTGTGTTGGTTTTTTGT
GTGTGTAACGCTAGGCGCGCCTGGTGTACCGAGAACGATCCTCTCAGTGCGAGTCTCGACGATCCATATC
GTTGCTTGGCAGTCAGCCAGTCGGAATCCAGCTTGGGACCCAGGAAGTCCAATCGTCAGATATTGTACTC
AAGCCTGGTCACGGCAGCGTACCGATCTGTTTAAACCTAGATATTGATAGTCTGATCGGTCAACGTATAA
TCGAGTCCTAGCTTTTGCAAACATCTATCAAGAGACAGGATCAGCAGGAGGCTTTCGCATGAGTATTCAA
CATTTCCGTGTCGCCCTTATTCCCTTTTTTGCGGCATTTTGCCTTCCTGTTTTTGCTCACCCAGAAACGC
TGGTGAAAGTAAAAGATGCTGAAGATCAGTTGGGTGCGCGAGTGGGTTACATCGAACTGGATCTCAACAG
CGGTAAGATCCTTGAGAGTTTTCGCCCCGAAGAACGCTTTCCAATGATGAGCACTTTTAAAGTTCTGCTA
TGTGGCGCGGTATTATCCCGTATTGACGCCGGGCAAGAGCAACTCGGTCGCCGCATACACTATTCTCAGA
ATGACTTGGTTGAGTATTCACCAGTCACAGAAAAGCATCTTACGGATGGCATGACAGTAAGAGAATTATG
CAGTGCTGCCATAACCATGAGTGATAACACTGCGGCCAACTTACTTCTGACAACGATTGGAGGACCGAAG
GAGCTAACCGCTTTTTTGCACAACATGGGGGATCATGTAACTCGCCTTGATCGTTGGGAACCGGAGCTGA
ATGAAGCCATACCAAACGACGAGCGTGACACCACGATGCCTGTAGCAATGGCAACAACCTTGCGTAAACT
ATTAACTGGCGAACTACTTACTCTAGCTTCCCGGCAACAGTTGATAGACTGGATGGAGGCGGATAAAGTT
GCAGGACCACTTCTGCGCTCGGCCCTTCCGGCTGGCTGGTTTATTGCTGATAAATCTGGAGCCGGTGAGC
GTGGGTCTCGCGGTATCATTGCAGCACTGGGGCCAGATGGTAAGCCCTCCCGTATCGTAGTTATCTACAC
GACGGGGAGTCAGGCAACTATGGATGAACGAAATAGACAGATCGCTGAGATAGGTGCCTCACTGATTAAG
CATTGGTAACCGATTCTAGGTGCATTGGCGCAGAAAAAAATGCCTGATGCGACGCTGCGCGTCTTATACT
CCCACATATGCCAGATTCAGCAACGGATACGGCTTCCCCAACTTGCCCACTTCCATACGTGTCCTCCTTA
CCAGAAATTTATCCTTAAGATCCCGAATCGTTTAAACTCGACTCTGGCTCTATCGAATCTCCGTCGTTTC
GAGCTTACGCGAACAGCCGTGGCGCTCATTTGCTCGTCGGGCATCGAATCTCGTCAGCTATCGTCAGCTT
ACCTTTTTGGCAGCGATCGCGGCTCCCGACATCTTGGACCATTAGCTCCACAGGTATCTTCTTCCCTCTA
GTGGTCATAACAGCAGCTTCAGCTACCTCTCAATTCAAAAAACCCCTCAAGACCCGTTTAGAGGCCCCAA
GGGGTTATGCTATCAATCGTTGCGTTACACACACAAAAAACCAACACACATCCATCTTCGATGGATAGCG
ATTTTATTATCTAACTGCTGATCGAGTGTAGCCAGATCTAGTAATCAATTACGGGGTCATTAGTTCATAG
CCCATATATGGAGTTCCGCGTTACATAACTTACGGTAAATGGCCCGCCTGGCTGACCGCCCAACGACCCC
CGCCCATTGACGTCAATAATGACGTATGTTCCCATAGTAACGCCAATAGGGACTTTCCATTGACGTCAAT
GGGTGGAGTATTTACGGTAAACTGCCCACTTGGCAGTACATCAAGTGTATCATATGCCAAGTACGCCCCC
TATTGACGTCAATGACGGTAAATGGCCCGCCTGGCATTATGCCCAGTACATGACCTTATGGGACTTTCCT
ACTTGGCAGTACATCTACGTATTAGTCATCGCTATTACCATGCTGATGCGGTTTTGGCAGTACATCAATG
GGCGTGGATAGCGGTTTGACTCACGGGGATTTCCAAGTCTCCACCCCATTGACGTCAATGGGAGTTTGTT
TTGGCACCAAAATCAACGGGACTTTCCAAAATGTCGTAACAACTCCGCCCCATTGACGCAAATGGGCGGT
AGGCGTGTACGGTGGGAGGTCTATATAAGCAGAGCTGGTTTAGTGAACCGTCAGATCAGATCTTTGTCGA
TCCTACCATCCACTCGACACACCCGCCAGCGGCCGCCACCATGGGGTACATAAATGTTTTCGCCTTTCCA
TTCACGATCTATTCACTCCTTTTATGTAGGATGAACTCTCGCAATTACATTGCTCAGGTAGACGTCGTGA
ACTTTAACCTAACTTAAGCTAGCTTGACTGACTGAGATACAGCGTACCTTCAGCTCACAGACATGATAAG
ATACATTGATGAGTTTGGACAAACCACAACTAGAATGCAGTGAAAAAAATGCTTTATTTGTGAAATTTGT
GATGCTATTGCTTTATTTGTAACCATTATAAGCTGCAATAAACAAGTTAACAACAACAATTGCATTCATT
TTATGTTTCAGGTTCAGGGGGAGGTGTGGGAGGTTTTTTAAAGCAAGTAAAACCTCTACAAATGTGGTAT
TGGCCCATCTCTATCGGTATCGTAGCATAACCCCTTGGGGCCTCTAAACGGGTCTTGAGGGGTTTTTTGT
GCCCCTCGGGCCGGATTGCTATCTACCGGCATTGGCGCAGAAAAAAATGCCTGATGCGACGCTGCGCGTC
TTATACTCCCACATATGCCAGATTCAGCAACGGATACGGCTTCCCCAACTTGCCCACTTCCATACGTGTC
CTCCTTACCAGAAATTTATCCTTAAGGTCGTCAGCTATCCTGCAGGCGATCTCTCGATTTCGATCAAGAC
ATTCCTTTAATGGTCTTTTCTGGACACCACTAGGGGTCAGAAGTAGTTCATCAAACTTTCTTCCCTCCCT
AATCTCATTGGTTACCTTGGGCTATCGAAACTTAATTAACCAGTCAAGTCAGCTACTTGGCGAGATCGAC
TTGTCTGGGTTTCGACTACGCTCAGAATTGCGTCAGTCAAGTTCGATCTGGTCCTTGCTATTGCACCCGT
TCTCCGATTACGAGTTTCATTTAAATCATGTGAGCAAAAGGCCAGCAAAAGGCCAGGAACCGTAAAAAGG
CCGCGTTGCTGGCGTTTTTCCATAGGCTCCGCCCCCCTGACGAGCATCACAAAAATCGACGCTCAAGTCA
GAGGTGGCGAAACCCGACAGGACTATAAAGATACCAGGCGTTTCCCCCTGGAAGCTCCCTCGTGCGCTCT
CCTGTTCCGACCCTGCCGCTTACCGGATACCTGTCCGCCTTTCTCCCTTCGGGAAGCGTGGCGCTTTCTC
ATAGCTCACGCTGTAGGTATCTCAGTTCGGTGTAGGTCGTTCGCTCCAAGCTGGGCTGTGTGCACGAACC
CCCCGTTCAGCCCGACCGCTGCGCCTTATCCGGTAACTATCGTCTTGAGTCCAACCCGGTAAGACACGAC
TTATCGCCACTGGCAGCAGCCACTGGTAACAGGATTAGCAGAGCGAGGTATGTAGGCGGTGCTACAGAGT
TCTTGAAGTGGTGGCCTAACTACGGCTACACTAGAAGAACAGTATTTGGTATCTGCGCTCTGCTGAAGCC
AGTTACCTTCGGAAAAAGAGTTGGTAGCTCTTGATCCGGCAAACAAACCACCGCTGGTAGCGGTGGTTTT
TTTGTTTGCAAGCAGCAGATTACGCGCAGAAAAAAAGGATCTCAAGAAGATCCTTTGATCTTTTCTACGG
GGTCTGACGCTCAGTGGAACGAAAACTCACGTTAAGGGATTTTGGTCATGAGATTATCAAAAAGGATCTT
CACCTAGATCCTTTTAAATTAAAAATGAAGTTTTAAATCAATCTAAAGTATATATGAGTAAACTTGGTCT
GACAGTTACCAATGCTTAATCAGTGAGGCACCTATCTCAGCGATCTGTCTATTTCGTTCATCCATAGTTG
CATTTAAATTTCCGAACTCTCCAAGGCCCTCGTCGGAAAATCTTCAAACCTTTCGTCCGATCCATCTTGC
AGGCTACCTCTCGAACGAACTATCGCAAGTCTCTTGGCCGGCCTTGCGCCTTGGCTATTGCTTGGCAGCG
CCTATCGCCAGGTATTACTCCAATCCCGAATATCCGAGATCGGGATCACCCGAGAGAAGTTCAACCTACA
TCCTCAATCCCGATCTATCCGAGATCCGAGGAATATCGAAATCGGGGCGCGCCTGGCCTCCGCGCCGGGT
TTTGGCGCCTCCCGCGGGCGCCCCCCTCGTCACGGCGAGCGCTGCCACGTCAGACGAAGGGCGCAGGAGC
GTCCTGATCCTTCCGCCCGGACGCTCAGGACAGCGGCCCGCTGCTCATAAGACTCGGCCTTAGAACCCCA
GTATCAGCAGAAGGACATTTTAGGACGGGACTTGGGTGACTCTAGGGCACTGGTTTTCTTTCCAGAGAGC
GGAACAGGCGAGGAAAAGTAGTCCCTTCTCGGCGATTCTGCGGAGGGATCTCCGTGGGGCGGTGAACGCC
GATGATTATATAAGGACGCGCCGGGTGTGGCACAGCTAGTTCCGTCGCAGCCGGGATTTGGGTCGCGGTT
CTTGTTTGTGGATCGCTGTGATCGTCACTTGGTGAGTAGCGGGCTGCTGGGCTGGCCGGGGCTTTCGTGG
CCGCCGGGCCGCTCGGTGGGACGGAAGCGTGTGGAGAGACCGCCAAGGGCTGTAGTCTGGGTCCGCGAGC
AAGGTTGCCCTGAACTGGGGGTTGGGGGGAGCGCAGCAAAATGGCGGCTGTTCCCGAGTCTTGAATGGAA
GACGCTTGTGAGGCGGGCTGTGAGGTCGTTGAAACAAGGTGGGGGGCATGGTGGGCGGCAAGAACCCAAG
GTCTTGAGCCCTTCGCTAATGCGGGAAAGCTCTTATTCGGGTGAGATGGGCTGGGCACCATCTGGGGACC
CTGACGTGAAGTTTGTCACTGACTGGAGAACTCGGTTTGTCGTCTGTTGCGGGGGCGGCAGTTATGGCGG
TGCCGTTGGGCAGTGCACCCGTACCTTTGGGAGCGCGCGCCCTCGTCGT
Features (pLannotate 1.2.2; 18 found; start..end, strand, type, name):
    379..976     +  CDS            PuroR (fragment): puromycin N-acetyltransferase; pac from Streptomyces; confers resistance to puromycin
   1005..1053    +  polyA_signal   poly(A) signal: synthetic polyadenylation signal
   1319..2179    +  CDS            AmpR: β-lactamase; bla; confers resistance to ampicillin, carbenicillin, and related antibiotics
   2192..2328    +  terminator     rrnG terminator: transcription terminator from the E. coli ribosomal RNA rrnG operon (Albrechtsen et al., 1991)
   2480..2551    +  misc_feature   5' β-globin insulator: insulator upstream of the human β-globin locus (Farrell et al., 2002)
   2556..2602    -  terminator     T7 terminator: transcription terminator for bacteriophage T7 RNA polymerase
   2620..2668    -  polyA_signal   poly(A) signal: synthetic polyadenylation signal
   2749..3052    +  enhancer       CMV enhancer: human cytomegalovirus immediate early enhancer
   3125..3142    -  promoter       CMV promoter (fragment): human cytomegalovirus (CMV) immediate early promoter
   3205..3256    +  promoter       CMVd2 promoter: truncated human cytomegalovirus (CMV) immediate early promoter that yields moderately reduced expression relative to the full-length promoter
   3497..3618    -  polyA_signal   SV40 poly(A) signal: SV40 polyadenylation signal
   3641..3710    -  CDS            large T antigen (fragment): large T antigen from SV40 (simian virus 40)
   3733..3779    +  terminator     T7 terminator: transcription terminator for bacteriophage T7 RNA polymerase
   3809..3945    +  terminator     rrnG terminator: transcription terminator from the E. coli ribosomal RNA rrnG operon (Albrechtsen et al., 1991)
   3990..4061    +  misc_feature   3' β-globin insulator: insulator downstream of the human β-globin locus (Farrell et al., 2002)
   4287..4875    -  rep_origin     ori: high-copy-number ColE1/pMB1/pBR322/pUC origin of replication
   5047..5111    -  CDS            bla(M) (fragment): β-lactamase lacking the signal sequence; bla(M); allows cytosolic expression of β-lactamase
   5375..375     +  promoter       UbC promoter (across the origin): human ubiquitin C promoter
