[The description below was written by a language model from this plasmid's Addgene catalogue record and pLannotate feature annotations shown in this document.]
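Description:
pGBW-m4252972 is a mammalian expression plasmid carrying the wild-type ORF10 coding sequence of SARS-CoV-2, built on a pTwist_CMV_Puro_6 backbone from which an AarI site was removed. The sequenced record is about 6.2 kb. It is maintained in E. coli as a high-copy plasmid through a ColE1/pUC-type origin and selected with ampicillin via a full-length β-lactamase gene. A short additional β-lactamase fragment near the origin appears to be a backbone remnant.

The ORF10 insert is very small (about 110 bp) and is not itself called as a feature in the annotation. By position it would lie in the unannotated gap between the CMV enhancer/promoter elements and the downstream SV40 polyadenylation signal, which together form the expression cassette. The SV40 poly(A) region is annotated on the reverse strand, along with a small large T antigen fragment. This is common for this bidirectional SV40 segment. No epitope tag or reporter is annotated or listed, so the protein appears to be expressed untagged, although the record does not say so explicitly. The cassette is flanked by bacterial rrnG and T7 terminators, a synthetic poly(A) signal and short β-globin insulator elements, parts that generally serve to shield the transcription unit from read-through from neighbouring sequences.

A separate cassette drives the puromycin N-acetyltransferase gene from the human ubiquitin C promoter, terminated by a synthetic poly(A) signal, allowing puromycin selection of transfected mammalian cells. The construct is intended for expressing ORF10 in mammalian cells by transfection, for example to study the function of this viral accessory protein.
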