Addgene plasmid #153920: pGBW-m4252972
Purpose: Mammalian expression plasmid for SARS-CoV-2 ORF10 protein
Depositing lab: Ginkgo Bioworks & Benjie Chen. Depositing organization: Ginkgo Bioworks.
Backbone
  Vector backbone: pTwist_CMV_Puro_6 with AarI site removed
  Backbone size w/o insert (bp): 6080
  Vector type: Mammalian Expression
  Selectable markers: Puromycin
Growth in bacteria
  Bacterial resistance: Ampicillin, 100 μg/mL
  Growth temperature: 37°C
  Growth strain: DH5alpha
  Copy number: High Copy
Gene/Insert
  Gene/Insert name: SARS-CoV-2 ORF10 protein
  Species: Severe acute respiratory syndrome coronavirus 2
  Insert size (bp): 110
  Mutation: wt
  Entrez Gene: ORF10 (a.k.a. GU280_gp11)
  Promoter: CMV
  Cloning method: Unknown
Resource information
  A portion of this plasmid was derived from a plasmid made by: GinkgoBioworks
Depositor comments: NCBI reference sequence: 43740576
How to cite: pGBW-m4252972 was a gift from Ginkgo Bioworks & Benjie Chen (Addgene plasmid # 153920 ; http://n2t.net/addgene:153920 ; RRID:Addgene_153920)
